>Addgene plasmid #177004 | CRYZL1_pLENTI-CAG-IRES-GFP | depositor full sequence | sequence record 343058 | Full Sequence
GACCCGACAGGCCCGAAGGAATAGAAGAAGAAGGTGGAGAGAGAGACAGAGACAGATCCATTCGATTAGT
GAACGGATCGGCACTGCGTGCGCCAATTCTGCAGACAAATGGCAGTATTCATCCACAATTTTAAAAGAAA
AGGGGGGATTGGGGGGTACAGTGCAGGGGAAAGAATAGTAGACATAATAGCAACAGACATACAAACTAAA
GAATTACAAAAACAAATTACAAAAATTCAAAATTTTCGGGTTTATTACAGGGACAGCAGAGATCCAGTTT
GGTTAGTACCGGGCCCGCTCTAGCCCTAGATTTAAATCGATGTACGGGCCAGATATACGCGTTGACATTG
ATTATTGACTAGTTATTAATAGTAATCAATTACGGGGTCATTAGTTCATAGCCCATATATGGAGTTCCGC
GTTACATAACTTACGGTAAATGGCCCGCCTGGCTGACCGCCCAACGACCCCCGCCCATTGACGTCAATAA
TGACGTATGTTCCCATAGTAACGCCAATAGGGACTTTCCATTGACGTCAATGGGTGGACTATTTACGGTA
AACTGCCCACTTGGCAGTACATCAAGTGTATCATATGCCAAGTACGCCCCCTATTGACGTCAATGACGGT
AAATGGCCCGCCTGGCATTATGCCCAGTACATGACCTTATGGGACTTTCCTACTTGGCAGTACATCTACG
TATTAGTCATCGCTATTACCATGGGTCGAGGTGAGCCCCACGTTCTGCTTCACTCTCCCCATCTCCCCCC
CCTCCCCACCCCCAATTTTGTATTTATTTATTTTTTAATTATTTTGTGCAGCGATGGGGGCGGGGGGGGG
GGGGGCGCGCGCCAGGCGGGGCGGGGCGGGGCGAGGGGCGGGGCGGGGCGAGGCGGAGAGGTGCGGCGGC
AGCCAATCAGAGCGGCGCGCTCCGAAAGTTTCCTTTTATGGCGAGGCGGCGGCGGCGGCGGCCCTATAAA
AAGCGAAGCGCGCGGCGGGCGGGAGTCGCTGCGTTGCCTTCGCCCCGTGCCCCGCTCCGCGCCGCCTCGC
GCCGCCCGCCCCGGCTCTGACTGACCGCGTTACTCCCACAGGTGAGCGGGCGGGACGGCCCTTCTCCTCC
GGGCTGTAATTAGCGCTTGGTTTAATGACGGCTCGTTTCTTTTCTGTGGCTGCGTGAAAGCCTTAAAGGG
CTCCGGGAGGGCCCTTTGTGCGGGGGGGAGCGGCTCGGGGGGTGCGTGCGTGTGTGTGTGCGTGGGGAGC
GCCGCGTGCGGCCCGCGCTGCCCGGCGGCTGTGAGCGCTGCGGGCGCGGCGCGGGGCTTTGTGCGCTCCG
CGTGTGCGCGAGGGGAGCGCGGCCGGGGGCGGTGCCCCGCGGTGCGGGGGGGCTGCGAGGGGAACAAAGG
CTGCGTGCGGGGTGTGTGCGTGGGGGGGTGAGCAGGGGGTGTGGGCGCGGCGGTCGGGCTGTAACCCCCC
CCTGCACCCCCCTCCCCGAGTTGCTGAGCACGGCCCGGCTTCGGGTGCGGGGCTCCGTGCGGGGCGTGGC
GCGGGGCTCGCCGTGCCGGGCGGGGGGTGGCGGCAGGTGGGGGTGCCGGGCGGGGCGGGGCCGCCTCGGG
CCGGGGAGGGCTCGGGGGAGGGGCGCGGCGGCCCCGGAGCGCCGGCGGCTGTCGAGGCGCGGCGAGCCGC
AGCCATTGCCTTTTATGGTAATCGTGCGAGAGGGCGCAGGGACTTCCTTTGTCCCAAATCTGGCGGAGCC
GAAATCTGGGAGGCGCCGCCGCACCCCCTCTAGCGGGCGCGGGCGAAGCGGTGCGGCGCCGGCAGGAAGG
AAATGGGCGGGGAGGGCCTTCGTGCGTCGCCGCGCCGCCGTCCCCTTCTCCATCTCCAGCCTCGGGGCTG
CCGCAGGGGGACGGCTGCCTTCGGGGGGGACGGGGCAGGGCGGGGTTCGGCTTCTGGCGTGTGACCGGCG
GCTCTAGAGCCTCTGCTAACCATGTTCATGCCTTCTTCTTTTTCCTACAGCTCCTGGGCAACGTGCTGGT
TATTGTGCTGTCTCATCATTTTGGCAAAGAATTCCCCTAGCCGCGGAATCTAGACTGCCGGATCGAATTG
TCGACGAATTCGGATCTGGCCAATCACAAGTTTGTACAAAAAAGCAGGCTTAATGAAAGGCTTATATTTC
CAACAGAGTTCCACAGATGAAGAAATAACATTTGTATTTCAAGAAAAGGAAGATCTTCCTGTTACAGAGG
ATAACTTTGTGAAACTTCAAGTTAAAGCTTGTGCTCTGAGCCAGATAAATACAAAGCTTCTGGCAGAAAT
GAAGATGAAAAAGGATTTATTTCCTGTTGGGAGAGAAATTGCTGGAATTGTATTAGATGTTGGAAGCAAG
GTATCATTCTTTCAACCAGATGATGAAGTAGTTGGAATTTTGCCCCTGGACTCTGAAGACCCTGGACTTT
GTGAAGTTGTTAGAGTACATGAGCATTACTTGGTTCATAAACCAGAAAAGGTCACATGGACGGAAGCAGC
AGGAAGCATTCGGGATGGAGTGCGTGCCTATACAGCTCTGCATTATCTTTCTCATCTCTCTCCTGGAAAA
TCAGTGCTGATAATGGATGGAGCAAGTGCATTTGGTACAATAGCTATTCAGTTAGCACATCATAGAGGAG
CCAAAGTGATTTCAACAGCATGCAGCCTTGAAGATAAGCAGTGCCTTGAAAGATTCAGACCTCCCATAGC
CCGAGTGATTGATGTATCTAATGGGAAAGTTCATGTTGCTGAAAGCTGTTTGGAAGAAACAGGTGGCCTG
GGAGTAGATATTGTCCTAGATGCTGGAGTGAGATTATATAGTAAAGATGATGAACCAGCTGTAAAACTAC
AACTACTACCACATAAACATGATATCATCACACTTCTTGGTGTTGGAGGCCACTGGGTAACAACAGAAGA
AAACCTTCAGTTGGATCCTCCAGATAGCCACTGCCTTTTCCTCAAGGGAGCAACGTTAGCTTTCCTGAAT
GATGAAGTTTGGAATTTGTCAAATGTACAACAGGGAAAATATCTTTGTATCTTAAAGGATGTGATGGAGA
AGTTATCAACTGGTGTTTTCAGACCTCAGTTGGATGAACCCATTCCACTGTATGAGGCAAAAGTTTCCAT
GGAAGCTGTTCAGAAAAATCAAGGAAGAAAAAAGCAAGTTGTTCAATTTTAGTACCCAGCTTTCTTGTAC
AAAGTGGTGGGAGGAGGTGGATCTGGCGACTACAAGGACGACGATGACAAGTGACTCGAGCGGGATCAAT
TCCGCCCCCCCCCTAACGTTACTGGCCGAAGCCGCTTGGAATAAGGCCGGTGTGCGTTTGTCTATATGTT
ATTTTCCACCATATTGCCGTCTTTTGGCAATGTGAGGGCCCGGAAACCTGGCCCTGTCTTCTTGACGAGC
ATTCCTAGGGGTCTTTCCCCTCTCGCCAAAGGAATGCAAGGTCTGTTGAATGTCGTGAAGGAAGCAGTTC
CTCTGGAAGCTTCTTGAAGACAAACAACGTCTGTAGCGACCCTTTGCAGGCAGCGGAACCCCCCACCTGG
CGACAGGTGCCTCTGCGGCCAAAAGCCACGTGTATAAGATACACCTGCAAAGGCGGCACAACCCCAGTGC
CACGTTGTGAGTTGGATAGTTGTGGAAAGAGTCAAATGGCTCTCCTCAAGCGTATTCAACAAGGGGCTGA
AGGATGCCCAGAAGGTACCCCATTGTATGGGATCTGATCTGGGGCCTCGGTGCACATGCTTTACATGTGT
TTAGTCGAGGTTAAAAAAACGTCTAGGCCCCCCGAACCACGGGGACGTGGTTTTCCTTTGAAAAACACGA
TAATACCATGGTGAGCAAGGGCGAGGAGCTGTTCACCGGGGTGGTGCCCATCCTGGTCGAGCTGGACGGC
GACGTAAACGGCCACAAGTTCAGCGTGTCCGGCGAGGGCGAGGGCGATGCCACCTACGGCAAGCTGACCC
TGAAGTTCATCTGCACCACCGGCAAGCTGCCCGTGCCCTGGCCCACCCTCGTGACCACCCTGACCTACGG
CGTGCAGTGCTTCAGCCGCTACCCCGACCACATGAAGCAGCACGACTTCTTCAAGTCCGCCATGCCCGAA
GGCTACGTCCAGGAGCGCACCATCTTCTTCAAGGACGACGGCAACTACAAGACCCGCGCCGAGGTGAAGT
TCGAGGGCGACACCCTGGTGAACCGCATCGAGCTGAAGGGCATCGACTTCAAGGAGGACGGCAACATCCT
GGGGCACAAGCTGGAGTACAACTACAACAGCCACAACGTCTATATCATGGCCGACAAGCAGAAGAACGGC
ATCAAGGTGAACTTCAAGATCCGCCACAACATCGAGGACGGCAGCGTGCAGCTCGCCGACCACTACCAGC
AGAACACCCCCATCGGCGACGGCCCCGTGCTGCTGCCCGACAACCACTACCTGAGCACCCAGTCCGCCCT
GAGCAAAGACCCCAACGAGAAGCGCGATCACATGGTCCTGCTGGAGTTCGTGACCGCCGCCGGGATCACT
CTCGGCATGGACGAGCTGTACAAGTAAGCGGCCGCGACTCTAGAGTCGACCTGCAGGCATGCAAGCTTCA
GGTAGCCGGCTAACGTTATCAAGCTTATCGATAATCAACCTCTGGATTACAAAATTTGTGAAAGATTGAC
TGGTATTCTTAACTATGTTGCTCCTTTTACGCTATGTGGATACGCTGCTTTAATGCCTTTGTATCATGCT
ATTGCTTCCCGTATGGCTTTCATTTTCTCCTCCTTGTATAAATCCTGGTTGCTGTCTCTTTATGAGGAGT
TGTGGCCCGTTGTCAGGCAACGTGGCGTGGTGTGCACTGTGTTTGCTGACGCAACCCCCACTGGTTGGGG
CATTGCCACCACCTGTCAGCTCCTTTCCGGGACTTTCGCTTTCCCCCTCCCTATTGCCACGGCGGAACTC
ATCGCCGCCTGCCTTGCCCGCTGCTGGACAGGGGCTCGGCTGTTGGGCACTGACAATTCCGTGGTGTTGT
CGGGGAAATCATCGTCCTTTCCTTGGCTGCTCGCCTGTGTTGCCACCTGGATTCTGCGCGGGACGTCCTT
CTGCTACGTCCCTTCGGCCCTCAATCCAGCGGACCTTCCTTCCCGCGGCCTGCTGCCGGCTCTGCGGCCT
CTTCCGCGTCTTCGCCTTCGCCCTCAGACGAGTCGGATCTCCCTTTGGGCCGCCTCCCCGCATCGATACC
GTCGACCTCGATCGAGACCTAGAAAAACATGGAGCAATCACAAGTAGCAATACAGCAGCTACCAATGCTG
ATTGTGCCTGGCTAGAAGCACAAGAGGAGGAGGAGGTGGGTTTTCCAGTCACACCTCAGGTACCTTTAAG
ACCAATGACTTACAAGGCAGCTGTAGATCTTAGCCACTTTTTAAAAGAAAAGGGGGGACTGGAAGGGCTA
ATTCACTCCCAACGAAGACAAGATCTGCTTTTTGCTTGTACTGGGTCTCTCTGGTTAGACCAGATCTGAG
CCTGGGAGCTCTCTGGCTAACTAGGGAACCCACTGCTTAAGCCTCAATAAAGCTTGCCTTGAGTGCTTCA
AGTAGTGTGTGCCCGTCTGTTGTGTGACTCTGGTAACTAGAGATCCCTCAGACCCTTTTAGTCAGTGTGG
AAAATCTCTAGCAGTAGTAGTTCATGTCATCTTATTATTCAGTATTTATAACTTGCAAAGAAATGAATAT
CAGAGAGTGAGAGGAACTTGTTTATTGCAGCTTATAATGGTTACAAATAAAGCAATAGCATCACAAATTT
CACAAATAAAGCATTTTTTTCACTGCATTCTAGTTGTGGTTTGTCCAAACTCATCAATGTATCTTATCAT
GTCTGGCTCTAGCTATCCCGCCCCTAACTCCGCCCATCCCGCCCCTAACTCCGCCCAGTTCCGCCCATTC
TCCGCCCCATGGCTGACTAATTTTTTTTATTTATGCAGAGGCCGAGGCCGCCTCGGCCTCTGAGCTATTC
CAGAAGTAGTGAGGAGGCTTTTTTGGAGGCCTAGGGACGTACCCAATTCGCCCTATAGTGAGTCGTATTA
GCATGTGAGCAAAAGGCCAGCATAAATCAAAAGAATAGACCGAGATAGGGT
[37 nt withheld, positions 6142-6178]
AAAGAACGTGGACTCCAACGTCAAAGG
[49 nt withheld, positions 6206-6254]
T
[91 nt withheld, positions 6256-6346]
G
[124 nt withheld, positions 6348-6471]
CAGGTGGCACTTTTCGGGGAAATGTGCGCGGAACCCCTATTTGTTTATTTTTCTAAATACATTCAAATAT
GTATCCGCTCATGAGACAATAACCCTGATAAATGCTTCAATAATATTGAAAAAGGAAGAGTATGAGTATT
CAACATTTCCGTGTCGCCCTTATTCCCTTTTTTGCGGCATTTTGCCTTCCTGTTTTTGCTCACCCAGAAA
CGCTGGTGAAAGTAAAAGATGCTGAAGATCAGTTGGGTGCACGAGTGGGTTACATCGAACTGGATCTCAA
CAGCGGTAAGATCCTTGAGAGTTTTCGCCCCGAAGAACGTTTTCCAATGATGAGCACTTTTAAAGTTCTG
CTATGTGGCGCGGTATTATCCCGTATTGACGCCGGGCAAGAGCAACTCGGTCGCCGCATACACTATTCTC
AGAATGACTTGGTTGAGTACTCACCAGTCACAGAAAAGCATCTTACGGATGGCATGACAGTAAGAGAATT
ATGCAGTGCTGCCATAACCATGAGTGATAACACTGCGGCCAACTTACTTCTGACAACGATCGGAGGACCG
AAGGAGCTAACCGCTTTTTTGCACAACATGGGGGATCATGTAACTCGCCTTGATCGTTGGGAACCGAAGC
TGAATGAAGCCATACCAAACGACGAGCGTGACACCACGATGCCTGTAGCAATGGCAACAACGTTGCGCAA
ACTATTAACTGGCGAACTACTTACTCTAGCTTCCCGGCAACAATTAATAGACTGGATGGAGGCGGATAAA
GTTGCAGGACCACTTCTGCGCTCGGCCCTTCCGGCTGGCTGGTTTATTGCTGATAAATCTGGAGCCGGTG
AGCGTGGGTCTCGCGGTATCATTGCAGCACTGGGGCCAGATGGTAAGCCCTCCCGTATCGTAGTTATCTA
CACGACGGGGAGTCAGGCAACTATGGATGAACGAAATAGACAGATCGCTGAGATAGGTGCCTCACTGATT
AAGCATTGGTAACTGTCAGACCAAGTTTACTCATATATACTTTAGATTGATTTAAAACTTCATTTTTAAT
TTAAAAGGATCTAGGTGAAGATCCTTTTTGATAATCTCATGACCAAAATCCCTTAACGTGAGTTTTCGTT
CCACTGAGCGTCAGACCCCGTAGAAAAGATCAAAGGATCTTCTTGAGATCCTTTTTTTCTGCGCGTAATC
TGCTGCTTGCAAACAAAAAAACCACCGCTACCAGCGGTGGTTTGTTTGCCGGATCAAGAGCTACCAACTC
TTTTTCCGAAGGTAACTGGCTTCAGCAGAGCGCAGATACCAAATACTGTCCTTCTAGTGTAGCCGTAGTT
AGGCCACCACTTCAAGAACTCTGTAGCACCGCCTACATACCTCGCTCTGCTAATCCTGTTACCAGTGGCT
GCTGCCAGTGGCGATAAGTCGTGTCTTACCGGGTTGGACTCAAGACGATAGTTACCGGATAAGGCGCAGC
GGTCGGGCTGAACGGGGGGTTCGTGCACACAGCCCAGCTTGGAGCGAACGACCTACACCGAACTGAGATA
CCTACAGCGTGAGCTATGAGAAAGCGCCACGCTTCCCGAAGGGAGAAAGGCGGACAGGTATCCGGTAAGC
GGCAGGGTCGGAACAGGAGAGCGCACGAGGGAGCTTCCAGGGGGAAACGCCTGGTATCTTTATAGTCCTG
TCGGGTTTCGCCACCTCTGACTTGAGCGTCGATTTTTGTGATGCTCGTCAGGGGGGCGGAGCCTATGGAA
AAACGCCAGCAACGCGGCCTTTTTACGGTTCCTGGCCTTTTGCTGGCCTTTTGCTCACATGTTCTTTCCT
GCGTTATCCCCTGATTCTGTGGATAACCGTATTACCGCCATGCATTAGTTATTAATAGTAATCAATTACG
GGGTCATTAGTTCATAGCCCATATATGGAGTTCCGCGTTACATAACTTACGGTAAATGGCCCGCCTGGCT
GACCGCCCAACGACCCCCGCCCATTGACGTCAATAATGACGTATGTTCCCATAGTAACGCCAATAGGGAC
TTTCCATTGACGTCAATGGGTGGAGTATTTACGGTAAACTGCCCACTTGGCAGTACATCAAGTGTATCAT
ATGCCAAGTACGCCCCCTATTGACGTCAATGACGGTAAATGGCCCGCCTGGCATTATGCCCAGTACATGA
CCTTATGGGACTTTCCTACTTGGCAGTACATCTACGTATTAGTCATCGCTATTACCATGGTGATGCGGTT
TTGGCAGTACATCAATGGGCGTGGATAGCGGTTTGACTCACGGGGATTTCCAAGTCTCCACCCCATTGAC
GTCAATGGGAGTTTGTTTTGGCACCAAAATCAACGGGACTTTCCAAAATGTCGTAACAACTCCGCCCCAT
TGACGCAAATGGGCGGTAGGCGTGTACGGTGGGAGGTCTATATAAGCAGCGCGTTTTGCCTGTACTGGGT
CTCTCTGGTTAGACCAGATCTGAGCCTGGGAGCTCTCTGGCTAACTAGGGAACCCACTGCTTAAGCCTCA
ATAAAGCTTGCCTTGAGTGCTTCAAGTAGTGTGTGCCCGTCTGTTGTGTGACTCTGGTAACTAGAGATCC
CTCAGACCCTTTTAGTCAGTGTGGAAAATCTCTAGCAGTGGCGCCCGAACAGGGACTTGAAAGCGAAAGG
GAAACCAGAGGAGCTCTCTCGACGCAGGACTCGGCTTGCTGAAGCGCGCACGGCAAGAGGCGAGGGGCGG
CGACTGGTGAGTACGCCAAAAATTTTGACTAGCGGAGGCTAGAAGGAGAGAGATGGGTGCGAGAGCGTCA
GTATTAAGCGGGGGAGAATTAGATCGCGATGGGAAAAAATTCGGTTAAGGCCAGGGGGAAAGAAAAAATA
TAAATTAAAACATATAGTATGGGCAAGCAGGGAGCTAGAACGATTCGCAGTTAATCCTGGCCTGTTAGAA
ACATCAGAAGGCTGTAGACAAATACTGGGACAGCTACAACCATCCCTTCAGACAGGATCAGAAGAACTTA
GATCATTATATAATACAGTAGCAACCCTCTATTGTGTGCATCAAAGGATAGAGATAAAAGACACCAAGGA
AGCTTTAGACAAGATAGAGGAAGAGCAAAACAAAAGTAAGACCACCGCACAGCAAGCGGCCGGCCGCGCT
GATCTTCAGACCTGGAGGAGGAGATATGAGGGACAATTGGAGAAGTGAATTATATAAATATAAAGTAGTA
AAAATTGAACCATTAGGAGTAGCACCCACCAAGGCAAAGAGAAGAGTGGTGCAGAGAGAAAAAAGAGCAG
TGGGAATAGGAGCTTTGTTCCTTGGGTTCTTGGGAGCAGCAGGAAGCACTATGGGCGCAGCGTCAATGAC
GCTGACGGTACAGGCCAGACAATTATTGTCTGGTATAGTGCAGCAGCAGAACAATTTGCTGAGGGCTATT
GAGGCGCAACAGCATCTGTTGCAACTCACAGTCTGGGGCATCAAGCAGCTCCAGGCAAGAATCCTGGCTG
TGGAAAGATACCTAAAGGATCAACAGCTCCTGGGGATTTGGGGTTGCTCTGGAAAACTCATTTGCACCAC
TGCTGTGCCTTGGAATGCTAGTTGGAGTAATAAATCTCTGGAACAGATTTGGAATCACACGACCTGGATG
GAGTGGGACAGAGAAATTAACAATTACACAAGCTTAATACACTCCTTAATTGAAGAATCGCAAAACCAGC
AAGAAAAGAATGAACAAGAATTATTGGAATTAGATAAATGGGCAAGTTTGTGGAATTGGTTTAACATAAC
AAATTGGCTGTGGTATATAAAATTATTCATAATGATAGTAGGAGGCTTGGTAGGTTTAAGAATAGTTTTT
GCTGTACTTTCTATAGTGAATAGAGTTAGGCAGGGATATTCACCATTATCGTTTCAGACCCACCTCCCAA
CCCCGAGGG
Features (pLannotate 1.2.2; 30 found; start..end, strand, type, name):
    129..246     +  misc_feature   cPPT/CTS: central polypurine tract and central termination sequence of HIV-1
    344..723     +  enhancer       CMV enhancer: human cytomegalovirus immediate early enhancer
    726..1001    +  promoter       chicken β-actin promoter: No description available
   1002..2010    +  intron         chimeric intron: chimera between introns from chicken β-actin and rabbit β-globin
   2126..2150    +  protein_bind   attB1: mutant version of attB; recombination site for the Gateway® BP reaction BP Clonase™
   2153..3199    +  CDS            CRYZL1: QORL1_HUMAN - Also known as 4P11. Experimental evidence at protein level: Swiss-Prot protein existence level 1. From Homo sapiens (Human).
   3204..3228    -  protein_bind   attB2: mutant version of attB; recombination site for the Gateway® BP reaction BP Clonase™
   3251..3271    +  CDS            FLAG (fragment): FLAG® epitope tag, followed by an enterokinase cleavage site
   3295..3855    +  misc_feature   IRES: internal ribosome entry site (IRES) of the encephalomyocarditis virus (EMCV)
   3858..4577    +  CDS            EGFP: the original enhanced GFP (Yang et al., 1996) mammalian codon-optimized
   4588..4618    +  misc_feature   MCS (fragment): pUC18/19 multiple cloning site
   4637..4653    +  misc_feature   MCS (fragment): pBluescript multiple cloning site
   4653..5241    +  misc_feature   WPRE: woodchuck hepatitis virus posttranscriptional regulatory element
   5242..5261    +  misc_feature   MCS (fragment): pBluescript multiple cloning site
   5263..5448    +  CDS            nef (fragment): NEF_HV1Z2 - Experimental evidence at protein level: Swiss-Prot protein existence level 1. Extracellular Nef protein targets CD4(+) T-lymphocytes for apoptosis by interacting with CXCR4 surface receptors. From Human immunodeficiency virus type 1 group M subtype D (isolate Z2/CDC-Z34) (HIV-1).
   5450..5683    +  LTR            3' LTR (ΔU3): self-inactivating 3' long terminal repeat (LTR) from HIV-1
   5755..5876    +  polyA_signal   SV40 poly(A) signal: SV40 polyadenylation signal
   5916..6051    +  rep_origin     SV40 ori: SV40 origin of replication
   6072..6090    -  promoter       T7 promoter: promoter for bacteriophage T7 RNA polymerase
   6113..6471    -  rep_origin     f1 ori (sequence partly withheld): f1 bacteriophage origin of replication; arrow indicates direction of (+) strand synthesis
   6498..6602    +  promoter       AmpR promoter: bla
   6603..7463    +  CDS            AmpR: β-lactamase; bla; confers resistance to ampicillin, carbenicillin, and related antibiotics
   7634..8222    +  rep_origin     ori: high-copy-number ColE1/pMB1/pBR322/pUC origin of replication
   8397..8700    +  enhancer       CMV enhancer: human cytomegalovirus immediate early enhancer
   8701..8900    +  promoter       CMV promoter: human cytomegalovirus (CMV) immediate early promoter
   8918..9098    +  LTR            5' LTR (truncated): truncated 5' long terminal repeat (LTR) from HIV-1
   9145..9270    +  misc_feature   HIV-1 Ψ: packaging signal of human immunodeficiency virus type 1
   9254..9592    +  CDS            HIV-1 gag (fragment): gag protein from human immunodeficiency virus 1; gag
   9769..10002   +  misc_feature   RRE: The Rev response element (RRE) of HIV-1 allows for Rev-dependent mRNA export from the nucleus to the cytoplasm.
  10379..79      +  CDS            Rev (fragment) (across the origin): human immunodeficiency virus 1 (HIV-1) Rev protein; rev; enhances nuclear export of unspliced and incompletely spliced viral mRNAs
