>Addgene plasmid #177004 | CRYZL1_pLENTI-CAG-IRES-GFP | addgene full sequence | sequence record 351439 | Addgene Partial NGS Result
GGGGCGGGGCGGGGCGAGGGGCGGGGCGGGGCGAGGCGGAGAGGTGCGGCGGCAGCCAATCAGAGCGGCG
CGCTCCGAAAGTTTCCTTTTATGGCGAGGCGGCGGCGGCGGCGGCCCTATAAAAAGCGAAGCGCGCGGCG
GGCGGGAGTCGCTGCGCGCTGCCTTCGCCCCGTGCCCCGCTCCGCCGCCGCCTCGCGCCGCCCGCCCCGG
CTCTGACTGACCGCGTTACTCCCACAGGTGAGCGGGCGGGACGGCCCTTCTCCTCCGGGCTGTAATTAGC
GCTTGGTTTAATGACGGCTTGTTTCTTTTCTGTGGCTGCGTGAAAGCCTTGAGGGGCTCCGGGAGGGCCC
TTTGTGCGGGGGGAGCGGCTCGGGGGGTGCGTGCGTGTGTGTGTGCGTGGGGAGCGCCGCGTGCGGCTCC
GCGCTGCCCGGCGGCTGTGAGCGCTGCGGGCGCGGCGCGGGGCTTTGTGCGCTCCGCAGTGTGCGCGAGG
GGAGCGCGGCCGGGGGCGGTGCCCCGCGGTGCGGGGGGGGCTGCGAGGGGAACAAAGGCTGCGTGCGGGG
TGTGTGCGTGGGGGGGTGAGCAGGGGGTGTGGGCGCGTCGGTCGGGCTGCAACCCCCCCTGCACCCCCCT
CCCCGAGTTGCTGAGCACGGCCCGGCTTCGGGTGCGGGGCTCCGTACGGGGCGTGGCGCGGGGCTCGCCG
TGCCGGGCGGGGGGTGGCGGCAGGTGGGGGTGCCGGGCGGGGCGGGGCCGCCTCGGGCCGGGGAGGGCTC
GGGGGAGGGGCGCGGCGGCCCCCGGAGCGCCGGCGGCTGTCGAGGCGCGGCGAGCCGCAGCCATTGCCTT
TTATGGTAATCGTGCGAGAGGGCGCAGGGACTTCCTTTGTCCCAAATCTGTGCGGAGCCGAAATCTGGGA
GGCGCCGCCGCACCCCCTCTAGCGGGCGCGGGGCGAAGCGGTGCGGCGCCGGCAGGAAGGAAATGGGCGG
GGAGGGCCTTCGTGCGTCGCCGCGCCGCCGTCCCCTTCTCCCTCTCCAGCCTCGGGGCTGTCCGCGGGGG
GACGGCTGCCTTCGGGGGGGACGGGGCAGGGCGGGGTTCGGCTTCTGGCGTGTGACCGGCGGCTCTAGAG
CCTCTGCTAACCATGTTCATGCCTTCTTCTTTTTCCTACAGCTCCTGGGCAACGTGCTGGTTATTGTGCT
GTCTCATCATTTTGGCAAAGAATTCCCCTAGCCGCGGAATCTAGACTGCCGGATCGAATTGTCGACGAAT
TCGGATCTGGCCAATCACAAGTTTGTACAAAAAAGCAGGCACCATGAAAGGCTTATATTTCCAACAGAGT
TCCACAGATGAAGAAATAACATTTGTATTTCAAGAAAAGGAAGATCTTCCTGTTACAGAGGATAACTTTG
TGAAACTTCAAGTTAAAGCTTGTGCTCTGAGCCAGATAAATACAAAGCTTCTGGCAGAAATGAAGATGAA
AAAGGATTTATTTCCTGTTGGGAGAGAAATTGCTGGAATTGTATTAGATGTTGGAAGCAAGGTATCATTC
TTTCAACCAGATGATGAAGTAGTTGGAATTTTGCCCCTGGACTCTGAAGACCCTGGACTTTGTGAAGTTG
TTAGAGTACATGAGCATTACTTGGTTCATAAACCAGAAAAGGTCACATGGACGGAAGCAGCAGGAAGCAT
TCGGGATGGAGTGCGTGCCTATACAGCTCTGCATTATCTTTCTCATCTCTCTCCTGGAAAATCAGTGCTG
ATAATGGATGGAGCAAGTGCATTTGGTACAATAGCTATTCAGTTAGCACATCATAGAGGAGCCAAAGTGA
TTTCAACAGCATGCAGCCTTGAAGATAAGCAGTGCCTTGAAAGATTCAGACCTCCCATAGCCCGAGTGAT
TGATGTATCTAATGGGAAAGTTCATGTTGCTGAAAGCTGTTTGGAAGAAACAGGTGGCCTGGGAGTAGAT
ATTGTCCTAGATGCTGGAGTGAGATTATATAGTAAAGATGATGAACCAGCTGTAAAACTACAACTACTAC
CACATAAACATGATATCATCACACTTCTTGGTGTTGGAGGCCACTGGGTAACAACAGAAGAAAACCTTCA
GTTGGATCCTCCAGATAGCCACTGCCTTTTCCTCAAGGGAGCAACGTTAGCTTTCCTGAATGATGAAGTT
TGGAATTTGTCAAATGTACAACAGGGAAAATATCTTTGTATCTTAAAGGATGTGATGGAGAAGTTATCAA
CTGGTGTTTTCAGACCTCAGTTGGATGAACCCATTCCACTGTATGAGGCAAAAGTTTCCATGGAAGCTGT
TCAGAAAAATCAAGGAAGAAAAAAGCAAGTTGTTCAATTTTAGAACCCAGCTTTCTTGTACAAAGTGGTG
GGAGGAGGTGGATCTGGCGACTACAAGGACGACGATGACAAGTGACTCGAGCGGGATCAATTCCGCCCCC
CCCCTAACGTTACTGGCCGAAGCCGCTTGGAATAAGGCCGGTGTGCGTTTGTCTATATGTTATTTTCCAC
CATATTGCCGTCTTTTGGCAATGTGAGGGCCCGGAAACCTGGCCCTGTCTTCTTGACGAGCATTCCTAGG
GGTCTTTCCCCTCTCGCCAAAGGAATGCAAGGTCTGTTGAATGTCGTGAAGGAAGCAGTTCCTCTGGAAG
CTTCTTGAAGACAAACAACGTCTGTAGCGACCCTTTGCAGGCAGCGGAACCCCCCACCTGGCGACAGGTG
CCTCTGCGGCCAAAAGCCACGTGTATAAGATACACCTGCAAAGGCGGCACAACCCCAGTGCCACGTTGTG
AGTTGGATAGTTGTGGAAAGAGTCAAATGGCTCTCCTCAAGCGTATTCAACAAGGGGCTGAAGGATGCCC
AGAAGGTACCCCATTGTATGGGATCTGATCTGGGGCCTCGGTGCACATGCTTTACATGTGTTTAGTCGAG
GTTAAAAAAACGTCTAGGCCCCCCGAACCACGGGGACGTGGTTTTCCTTTGAAAAACACGATAATACCAT
GGTGAGCAAGGGCGAGGAGCTGTTCACCGGGGTGGTGCCCATCCTGGTCGAGCTGGACGGCGACGTAAAC
GGCCACAAGTTCAGCGTGTCCGGCGAGGGCGAGGGCGATGCCACCTACGGCAAGCTGACCCTGAAGTTCA
TCTGCACCACCGGCAAGCTGCCCGTGCCCTGGCCCACCCTCGTGACCACCCTGACCTACGGCGTGCAGTG
CTTCAGCCGCTACCCCGACCACATGAAGCAGCACGACTTCTTCAAGTCCGCCATGCCCGAAGGCTACGTC
CAGGAGCGCACCATCTTCTTCAAGGACGACGGCAACTACAAGACCCGCGCCGAGGTGAAGTTCGAGGGCG
ACACCCTGGTGAACCGCATCGAGCTGAAGGGCATCGACTTCAAGGAGGACGGCAACATCCTGGGGCACAA
GCTGGAGTACAACTACAACAGCCACAACGTCTATATCATGGCCGACAAGCAGAAGAACGGCATCAAGGTG
AACTTCAAGATCCGCCACAACATCGAGGACGGCAGCGTGCAGCTCGCCGACCACTACCAGCAGAACACCC
CCATCGGCGACGGCCCCGTGCTGCTGCCCGACAACCACTACCTGAGCACCCAGTCCGCCCTGAGCAAAGA
CCCCAACGAGAAGCGCGATCACATGGTCCTGCTGGAGTTCGTGACCGCCGCCGGGATCACTCTCGGCATG
GACGAGCTGTACAAGTAAAGCGGCCGCGACTCTAGAGTCGACCTGCAGGCATGCAAGCTTCAGGTAGCCG
GCTAACGTTATCAAGCTTATCGATAATCAACCTCTGGATTACAAAATTTGTGAAAGATTGACTGGTATTC
TTAACTATGTTGCTCCTTTTACGCTATGTGGATACGCTGCTTTAATGCCTTTGTATCATGCTATTGCTTC
CCGTATGGCTTTCATTTTCTCCTCCTTGTATAAATCCTGGTTGCTGTCTCTTTATGAGGAGTTGTGGCCC
GTTGTCAGGCAACGTGGCGTGGTGTGCACTGTGTTTGCTGACGCAACCCCCACTGGTTGGGGCATTGCCA
CCACCTGTCAGCTCCTTTCCGGGACTTTCGCTTTCCCCCTCCCTATTGCCACGGCGGAACTCATCGCCGC
CTGCCTTGCCCGCTGCTGGACAGGGGCTCGGCTGTTGGGCACTGACAATTCCGTGGTGTTGTCGGGGAAA
TCATCGTCCTTTCCTTGGCTGCTCGCCTGTGTTGCCACCTGGATTCTGCGCGGGACGTCCTTCTGCTACG
TCCCTTCGGCCCTCAATCCAGCGGACCTTCCTTCCCGCGGCCTGCTGCCGGCTCTGCGGCCTCTTCCGCG
TCTTCGCCTTCGCCCTCAGACGAGTCGGATCTCCCTTTGGGCCGCCTCCCCGCATCGATACCGTCGACCT
CGATCGAGACCTAGAAAAACATGGAGCAATCACAAGTAGCAATACAGCAGCTACCAATGCTGATTGTGCC
TGGCTAGAAGCACAAGAGGAGGAGGAGGTGGGTTTTCCAGTCACACCTCAGGTACCTTTAAGACCAATGA
CTTACAAGGCAGCTGTAGATCTTAGCCACTTTTTAAAAGAAAAGGGGGGACTGGAAGGGCTAATTCACTC
CCAACGAAGACAAGATCTGCTTTTTGCTTGTACTGGGTCTCTCTGGTTAGACCAGATCTGAGCCTGGGAG
CTCTCTGGCTAACTAGGGAACCCACTGCTTAAGCCTCAATAAAGCTTGCCTTGAGTGCTTCAAGTAGTGT
GTGCCCGTCTGTTGTGTGACTCTGGTAACTAGAGATCCCTCAGACCCTTTTAGTCAGTGTGGAAAATCTC
TAGCAGTAGTAGTTCATGTCATCTTATTATTCAGTATTTATAACTTGCAAAGAAATGAATATCAGAGAGT
GAGAGGAACTTGTTTATTGCAGCTTATAATGGTTACAAATAAAGCAATAGCATCACAAATTTCACAAATA
AAGCATTTTTTTCACTGCATTCTAGTTGTGGTTTGTCCAAACTCATCAATGTATCTTATCATGTCTGGCT
CTAGCTATCCCGCCCCTAACTCCGCCCATCCCGCCCCTAACTCCGCCCAGTTCCGCCCATTCTCCGCCCC
ATGGCTGACTAATTTTTTTTATTTATGCAGAGGCCGAGGCCGCCTCGGCCTCTGAGCTATTCCAGAAGTA
GTGAGGAGGCTTTTTTGGAGGCCTAGGGACGTACCCAATTCGCCCTATAGTGAGTCGTATTAGCATGTGA
GCAAAAGGCCAGCATAAATCAAAAGAATAGACCGAGATAGGGT
[37 nt withheld, positions 5294-5330]
AAAGAACGTGGACTCCAACGTCAAAGG
[49 nt withheld, positions 5358-5406]
T
[91 nt withheld, positions 5408-5498]
G
[124 nt withheld, positions 5500-5623]
CAGGTGGCACTTTTCGGGGAAATGTGCGCGGAACCCCTATTTGTTTATTTTTCTAAATACATTCAAATAT
GTATCCGCTCATGAGACAATAACCCTGATAAATGCTTCAATAATATTGAAAAAGGAAGAGTATGAGTATT
CAACATTTCCGTGTCGCCCTTATTCCCTTTTTTGCGGCATTTTGCCTTCCTGTTTTTGCTCACCCAGAAA
CGCTGGTGAAAGTAAAAGATGCTGAAGATCAGTTGGGTGCACGAGTGGGTTACATCGAACTGGATCTCAA
CAGCGGTAAGATCCTTGAGAGTTTTCGCCCCGAAGAACGTTTTCCAATGATGAGCACTTTTAAAGTTCTG
CTATGTGGCGCGGTATTATCCCGTATTGACGCCGGGCAAGAGCAACTCGGTCGCCGCATACACTATTCTC
AGAATGACTTGGTTGAGTACTCACCAGTCACAGAAAAGCATCTTACGGATGGCATGACAGTAAGAGAATT
ATGCAGTGCTGCCATAACCATGAGTGATAACACTGCGGCCAACTTACTTCTGACAACGATCGGAGGACCG
AAGGAGCTAACCGCTTTTTTGCACAACATGGGGGATCATGTAACTCGCCTTGATCGTTGGGAACCGAAGC
TGAATGAAGCCATACCAAACGACGAGCGTGACACCACGATGCCTGTAGCAATGGCAACAACGTTGCGCAA
ACTATTAACTGGCGAACTACTTACTCTAGCTTCCCGGCAACAATTAATAGACTGGATGGAGGCGGATAAA
GTTGCAGGACCACTTCTGCGCTCGGCCCTTCCGGCTGGCTGGTTTATTGCTGATAAATCTGGAGCCGGTG
AGCGTGGGTCTCGCGGTATCATTGCAGCACTGGGGCCAGATGGTAAGCCCTCCCGTATCGTAGTTATCTA
CACGACGGGGAGTCAGGCAACTATGGATGAACGAAATAGACAGATCGCTGAGATAGGTGCCTCACTGATT
AAGCATTGGTAACTGTCAGACCAAGTTTACTCATATATACTTTAGATTGATTTAAAACTTCATTTTTAAT
TTAAAAGGATCTAGGTGAAGATCCTTTTTGATAATCTCATGACCAAAATCCCTTAACGTGAGTTTTCGTT
CCACTGAGCGTCAGACCCCGTAGAAAAGATCAAAGGATCTTCTTGAGATCCTTTTTTTCTGCGCGTAATC
TGCTGCTTGCAAACAAAAAAACCACCGCTACCAGCGGTGGTTTGTTTGCCGGATCAAGAGCTACCAACTC
TTTTTCCGAAGGTAACTGGCTTCAGCAGAGCGCAGATACCAAATACTGTTCTTCTAGTGTAGCCGTAGTT
AGGCCACCACTTCAAGAACTCTGTAGCACCGCCTACATACCTCGCTCTGCTAATCCTGTTACCAGTGGCT
GCTGCCAGTGGCGATAAGTCGTGTCTTACCGGGTTGGACTCAAGACGATAGTTACCGGATAAGGCGCAGC
GGTCGGGCTGAACGGGGGGTTCGTGCACACAGCCCAGCTTGGAGCGAACGACCTACACCGAACTGAGATA
CCTACAGCGTGAGCTATGAGAAAGCGCCACGCTTCCCGAAGGGAGAAAGGCGGACAGGTATCCGGTAAGC
GGCAGGGTCGGAACAGGAGAGCGCACGAGGGAGCTTCCAGGGGGAAACGCCTGGTATCTTTATAGTCCTG
TCGGGTTTCGCCACCTCTGACTTGAGCGTCGATTTTTGTGATGCTCGTCAGGGGGGCGGAGCCTATGGAA
AAACGCCAGCAACGCGGCCTTTTTACGGTTCCTGGCCTTTTGCTGGCCTTTTGCTCACATGTTCTTTCCT
GCGTTATCCCCTGATTCTGTGGATAACCGTATTACCGCCATGCATTAGTTATTAATAGTAATCAATTACG
GGGTCATTAGTTCATAGCCCATATATGGAGTTCCGCGTTACATAACTTACGGTAAATGGCCCGCCTGGCT
GACCGCCCAACGACCCCCGCCCATTGACGTCAATAATGACGTATGTTCCCATAGTAACGCCAATAGGGAC
TTTCCATTGACGTCAATGGGTGGAGTATTTACGGTAAACTGCCCACTTGGCAGTACATCAAGTGTATCAT
ATGCCAAGTACGCCCCCTATTGACGTCAATGACGGTAAATGGCCCGCCTGGCATTATGCCCAGTACATGA
CCTTATGGGACTTTCCTACTTGGCAGTACATCTACGTATTAGTCATCGCTATTACCATGGTCGAGGTGAG
CCCCACGTTCTGCTTCACTCTCCCCATCTCCCCCCCCTCCCCACCCCCAATTTTGTATTTATTTATTTTT
TAATTATTTTGTGCAGCGATGGGGGCGGGGGGGGGGGGGGGGG
Features (pLannotate 1.2.2; 23 found; start..end, strand, type, name):
    145..1161    +  intron         chimeric intron: chimera between introns from chicken β-actin and rabbit β-globin
   1159..1215    +  CDS            HBB (fragment): HBB_LEPEU - Experimental evidence at protein level: Swiss-Prot protein existence level 1. Involved in oxygen transport from the lung to the various peripheral tissues. From Lepus europaeus (European hare).
   1278..1298    +  protein_bind   attB1: mutant version of attB; core recombination site for the Gateway® BP reaction BP Clonase™
   1304..2350    +  CDS            CRYZL1: QORL1_HUMAN - Also known as 4P11. Experimental evidence at protein level: Swiss-Prot protein existence level 1. From Homo sapiens (Human).
   2355..2379    -  protein_bind   attB2: mutant version of attB; recombination site for the Gateway® BP reaction BP Clonase™
   2402..2422    +  CDS            FLAG (fragment): FLAG® epitope tag, followed by an enterokinase cleavage site
   2446..3006    +  misc_feature   IRES: internal ribosome entry site (IRES) of the encephalomyocarditis virus (EMCV)
   3009..3728    +  CDS            EGFP: the original enhanced GFP (Yang et al., 1996) mammalian codon-optimized
   3740..3770    +  misc_feature   MCS (fragment): pUC18/19 multiple cloning site
   3789..3805    +  misc_feature   MCS (fragment): pBluescript multiple cloning site
   3805..4393    +  misc_feature   WPRE: woodchuck hepatitis virus posttranscriptional regulatory element
   4394..4413    +  misc_feature   MCS (fragment): pBluescript multiple cloning site
   4415..4600    +  CDS            nef (fragment): NEF_HV1Z2 - Experimental evidence at protein level: Swiss-Prot protein existence level 1. Extracellular Nef protein targets CD4(+) T-lymphocytes for apoptosis by interacting with CXCR4 surface receptors. From Human immunodeficiency virus type 1 group M subtype D (isolate Z2/CDC-Z34) (HIV-1).
   4602..4835    +  LTR            3' LTR (ΔU3): self-inactivating 3' long terminal repeat (LTR) from HIV-1
   4907..5028    +  polyA_signal   SV40 poly(A) signal: SV40 polyadenylation signal
   5068..5203    +  rep_origin     SV40 ori: SV40 origin of replication
   5224..5242    -  promoter       T7 promoter: promoter for bacteriophage T7 RNA polymerase
   5265..5623    -  rep_origin     f1 ori (sequence partly withheld): f1 bacteriophage origin of replication; arrow indicates direction of (+) strand synthesis
   5650..5754    +  promoter       AmpR promoter: bla
   5755..6615    +  CDS            AmpR: β-lactamase; bla; confers resistance to ampicillin, carbenicillin, and related antibiotics
   6786..7374    +  rep_origin     ori: high-copy-number ColE1/pMB1/pBR322/pUC origin of replication
   7549..7852    +  enhancer       CMV enhancer: human cytomegalovirus immediate early enhancer
   7854..144     +  promoter       chicken β-actin promoter (across the origin): No description available
