[The description below was written by a language model from this plasmid's Addgene catalogue record and pLannotate feature annotations shown in this document.]
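Description:
CRYZL1_pLENTI-CAG-IRES-GFP is a self-inactivating HIV-1-based lentiviral expression plasmid carrying the human CRYZL1 open reading frame (also known as 4P11 or QOH-1). It was built by Gateway recombination into a plenti-CAG-gate-FLAG-IRES-GFP backbone in which the original kanamycin marker was replaced with ampicillin resistance. In bacteria it is maintained through a ColE1/pUC-type origin and selected with the β-lactamase gene. The catalogue nevertheless lists it as low copy and specifies a recombination-deficient strain, as is common for LTR-containing vectors. An f1 origin, an SV40 origin and an SV40 polyadenylation signal are also present outside the viral cassette.

In the depositor's full sequence, a CMV enhancer/promoter fused to a truncated 5' LTR drives production of the viral genomic RNA. This is followed by the Ψ packaging signal with a gag fragment, the RRE for Rev-dependent nuclear export, and the cPPT/CTS. The internal CAG promoter (CMV enhancer, chicken β-actin promoter and chimeric intron) transcribes CRYZL1, which is flanked by attB1 and attB2 sites and followed by a FLAG tag sequence. The record does not state whether the tag is read in frame with the insert. An EMCV IRES then allows EGFP to be translated from the same transcript, so fluorescence marks transduced or transfected cells. WPRE enhances transcript expression, and the ΔU3 3' LTR inactivates the LTR promoter after integration.

The repository's own sequencing result is partial: it is shorter than the depositor sequence and lacks the 5' LTR through cPPT region. The associated publication used chromosome 21 gene overexpression to screen for modulators of Sonic hedgehog signalling relevant to Down syndrome.
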