Addgene plasmid #177004: CRYZL1_pLENTI-CAG-IRES-GFP
Purpose: Mammalian lentiviral expression vector encoding CRYZL1
Depositing lab: Roger Reeves. Depositing organization: Johns Hopkins University and School of Medicine. Publication: Overexpression screen of chromosome 21 genes reveals modulators of Sonic hedgehog signaling relevant to Down syndrome. Moyer AJ, Fernandez FX, Li Y, Klinedinst DK, Florea LD, Kazuki Y, Oshimura M, Reeves RH. Dis Model Mech. 2023 Apr 1;16(4):dmm049712. doi: 10.1242/dmm.049712. Epub 2023 Apr 13. PubMed 36995257.
Backbone
  Vector backbone: plenti-CAG-gate-FLAG-IRES-GFP
  Backbone manufacturer: Derived from Addgene #107398; KanR replaced with AmpR
  Backbone size w/o insert (bp): 9341
  Vector type: Lentiviral
Growth in bacteria
  Bacterial resistance: Ampicillin, 100 μg/mL
  Growth temperature: 30°C
  Growth strain: NEB Stable
  Copy number: Low Copy
Gene/Insert
  Gene/Insert name: CRYZL1 (alt names: 4P11; QOH-1)
  Species: H. sapiens (human)
  Insert size (bp): 1059
  Entrez Gene: CRYZL1 (a.k.a. 4P11, QOH-1)
  Promoter: CAG
  Cloning method: Gateway Cloning
Resource information
  A portion of this plasmid was derived from a plasmid made by: Derived from Addgene #53882
Terms and licenses: Academic/Nonprofit Terms; Industry Terms: Not Available to Industry
How to cite: CRYZL1_pLENTI-CAG-IRES-GFP was a gift from Roger Reeves (Addgene plasmid # 177004 ; http://n2t.net/addgene:177004 ; RRID:Addgene_177004)
